>Addgene plasmid #216697 | pmCherryC1-Rubicon | depositor full sequence | sequence record 422721 | pmCherryC1-Rubicon sequence 7596 bps
TAGTTATTAATAGTAATCAATTACGGGGTCATTAGTTCATAGCCCATATATGGAGTTCCGCGTTACATAA
CTTACGGTAAATGGCCCGCCTGGCTGACCGCCCAACGACCCCCGCCCATTGACGTCAATAATGACGTATG
TTCCCATAGTAACGCCAATAGGGACTTTCCATTGACGTCAATGGGTGGAGTATTTACGGTAAACTGCCCA
CTTGGCAGTACATCAAGTGTATCATATGCCAAGTACGCCCCCTATTGACGTCAATGACGGTAAATGGCCC
GCCTGGCATTATGCCCAGTACATGACCTTATGGGACTTTCCTACTTGGCAGTACATCTACGTATTAGTCA
TCGCTATTACCATGGTGATGCGGTTTTGGCAGTACATCAATGGGCGTGGATAGCGGTTTGACTCACGGGG
ATTTCCAAGTCTCCACCCCATTGACGTCAATGGGAGTTTGTTTTGGCACCAAAATCAACGGGACTTTCCA
AAATGTCGTAACAACTCCGCCCCATTGACGCAAATGGGCGGTAGGCGTGTACGGTGGGAGGTCTATATAA
GCAGAGCTGGTTTAGTGAACCGTCAGATCCGCTAGCGCTACCGGTCGCCACCATGGTGAGCAAGGGCGAG
GAGGATAACATGGCCATCATCAAGGAGTTCATGCGCTTCAAGGTGCACATGGAGGGCTCCGTGAACGGCC
ACGAGTTCGAGATCGAGGGCGAGGGCGAGGGCCGCCCCTACGAGGGCACCCAGACCGCCAAGCTGAAGGT
GACCAAGGGTGGCCCCCTGCCCTTCGCCTGGGACATCCTGTCCCCTCAGTTCATGTACGGCTCCAAGGCC
TACGTGAAGCACCCCGCCGACATCCCCGACTACTTGAAGCTGTCCTTCCCCGAGGGCTTCAAGTGGGAGC
GCGTGATGAACTTCGAGGACGGCGGCGTGGTGACCGTGACCCAGGACTCCTCCCTGCAGGACGGCGAGTT
CATCTACAAGGTGAAGCTGCGCGGCACCAACTTCCCCTCCGACGGCCCCGTAATGCAGAAGAAGACCATG
GGCTGGGAGGCCTCCTCCGAGCGGATGTACCCCGAGGACGGCGCCCTGAAGGGCGAGATCAAGCAGAGGC
TGAAGCTGAAGGACGGCGGCCACTACGACGCTGAGGTCAAGACCACCTACAAGGCCAAGAAGCCCGTGCA
GCTGCCCGGCGCCTACAACGTCAACATCAAGTTGGACATCACCTCCCACAACGAGGACTACACCATCGTG
GAACAGTACGAACGCGCCGAGGGCCGCCACTCCACCGGCGGCATGGACGAGCTGTACAAGTCCGGACTCA
GATCTATGAGGCCTGAAGGCGCCGGAATGGAGCTGGGCGGAGGCGAAGAAAGGCTGCCTGAGGAGAGCAG
AAGAGAGCATTGGCAGCTGCTGGGCAACCTGAAAACCACCGTGGAGGGACTGGTGAGCACCAATAGCCCC
AACGTCTGGAGCAAGTACGGCGGCCTGGAGAGGCTGTGCAGGGACATGCAATCCATCCTGTATCATGGAC
TGATCAGGGACCAGGCCTGCAGGAGACAAACCGACTACTGGCAGTTCGTGAAGGACATCAGGTGGCTCTC
CCCCCACTCCGCTCTGCACGTGGAGAAGTTCATTTCCGTCCACGAAAACGATCAGAGCTCCGCCGACGGA
GCCTCCGAAAGAGCCGTGGCCGAGCTCTGGCTCCAGCATTCCCTCCAGTACCACTGCCTGAGCGCTCAGC
TGAGACCCCTGCTCGGAGACAGACAGTACATCAGGAAATTCTACACAGACGCCGCCTTCCTGCTGAGCGA
CGCCCACGTGACAGCCATGCTCCAGTGCCTCGAAGCTGTGGAACAGAACAACCCCAGGCTGCTGGCCCAG
ATCGACGCTAGCATGTTCGCTAGGAAACACGAGTCCCCCCTCCTGGTGACAAAGAGCCAGTCCCTGACCG
CTCTGCCCAGCAGCACCTACACCCCCCCCAACAGCTACGCTCAGCACAGCTACTTCGGCAGCTTTAGCTC
CCTGCACCAGTCCGTGCCTAATAATGGCTCCGAAAGGAGGTCCACCTCCTTCCCTCTGAGCGGACCTCCC
AGAAAACCTCAAGAGTCCAGAGGCCACGTGTCCCCCGCTGAAGATCAGACAATCCAGGCTCCTCCTGTGA
GCGTGTCCGCTCTGGCCAGGGACTCCCCTCTCACACCTAACGAGATGTCCAGCAGCACACTGACCTCCCC
CATCGAGGCTTCCTGGGTGAGCAGCCAAAATGACAGCCCTGGAGACGCTTCCGAGGGACCCGAGTACCTC
GCTATCGGCAACCTCGATCCTAGGGGCAGGACAGCCTCCTGCCAGTCCCACAGCAGCAATGCTGAATCCA
GCAGCAGCAACCTGTTCTCCTCCTCCAGCAGCCAGAAACCTGACTCCGCCGCTAGCAGCCTGGGAGACCA
AGAAGGCGGAGGCGAGAGCCAGCTCTCCTCCGTGCTGAGAAGGAGCTCCTTCTCCGAGGGCCAGACCCTC
ACCGTGACATCCGGCGCCAAAAAAAGCCACATCAGAAGCCATTCCGATACCAGCATCGCCTCCAGGGGAG
CCCCCGAAAGCTGTAACGATAAGGCTAAGCTGAGAGGCCCCCTGCCCTACTCCGGACAGAGCAGCGAGGT
CTCCACACCCTCCAGCCTGTACATGGAGTATGAGGGAGGCAGGTATCTCTGTAGCGGCGAGGGAATGTTC
AGAAGACCTTCCGAAGGCCAGAGCCTGATTTCCTATCTCAGCGAGCAGGACTTCGGAAGCTGCGCCGACC
TCGAAAAGGAGAACGCCCACTTTAGCATCAGCGAGTCCCTGATCGCTGCTATCGAACTGATGAAATGTAA
CATGATGTCCCAGTGTCTGGAGGAGGAAGAGGTGGAAGAGGAAGACTCCGACAGGGAGATTCAAGAACTG
AAGCAGAAGATCAGGCTCAGGAGACAACAGATCAGGACCAAGAATCTCCTGCCCATGTACCAAGAGGCCG
AGCATGGCTCCTTCAGGGTCACCAGCTCCAGCTCCCAATTTTCCAGCAGAGATTCCGCCCAACTCAGCGA
TTCCGGCTCCGCCGATGAGGTCGATGAGTTTGAGATCCAAGATGCCGACATCAGGAGAAACACCGCTTCC
AGCTCCAAGTCCTTTGTGTCCTCCCAAAGCTTTTCCCACTGCTTTCTCCACTCCACCAGCGCCGAAGCTG
TGGCTATGGGCCTGCTGAAGCAGTTCGAAGGCATGCAGCTGCCCGCTGCCAGCGAGCTGGAATGGCTCGT
GCCTGAACACGACGCCCCTCAAAAGCTGCTCCCTATTCCCGATAGCCTGCCTATCTCCCCCGACGACGGC
CAGCACGCCGACATTTATAAGCTGAGGATCAGGGTGAGAGGCAACCTGGAGTGGGCTCCTCCCAGGCCCG
CACAGATTATCTTTAACGTTCACCCGGCTCCCACACGCAAAATCGCCGTGGCAAAACAAAATTACCGCTG
CGCGGGATGCGGTATCCGTACGGACCCGGATTACATCAAGCGTCTTCGTTATTGTGAATACTTGGGCAAG
TACTTCTGCCAGTGCTGTCATGAGAATGCTCAAATGGCAATTCCGTCACGCGTCCTTCGTAAATGGGATT
TTAGTAAGTACTATGTATCGAATTTCAGCAAGGATCTTTTAATTAAGATTTGGAACGATCCCTTATTTAA
CGTTCAGGATATTAACAGTGCCCTTTACCGCAAGGTAAAGCTGCTTAATCAAGTTCGTTTACTTCGTGTT
CAGCTTTGTCACATGAAGAATATGTTTAAAACTTGTCGCTTGGCGAAAGAATTGCTTGACTCGTTTGACA
CCGTGCCTGGGCATTTAACGGAGGATTTGCACCTGTATTCACTTAATGATTTAACCGCAACGCGCAAAGG
TGAGTTAGGGCCACGTCTGGCGGAATTGACGCGTGCAGGTGCAACCCACGTAGAGCGCTGTATGTTATGT
CAGGCCAAGGGATTTATTTGTGAATTCTGTCAAAATGAAGACGACATTATTTTTCCATTCGAATTGCATA
AATGTCGCACGTGTGAGGAGTGTAAGGCATGTTACCATAAGGCCTGCTTCAAGAGCGGGAGCTGTCCACG
CTGCGAGCGTCTGCGTCAATCCCTGGAGAGCTACTTATCGGACTACGAAGAGGAACCAGCTGAGGCACTG
GCACTTGAAGCGGCTGTTCTTGAGGCGACATAGGTCGACGGTACCGCGGGCCCGGGATCCACCGGATCTA
GATAACTGATCATAATCAGCCATACCACATTTGTAGAGGTTTTACTTGCTTTAAAAAACCTCCCACACCT
CCCCCTGAACCTGAAACATAAAATGAATGCAATTGTTGTTGTTAACTTGTTTATTGCAGCTTATAATGGT
TACAAATAAAGCAATAGCATCACAAATTTCACAAATAAAGCATTTTTTTCACTGCATTCTAGTTGTGGTT
TGTCCAAACTCATCAATGTATCTTAACGCGTAAATTGTAAGCGTTAATATTTTGTTAAAATTCGCGTTAA
ATTTTTGTTAAATCAGCTCATTTTTTAACCAATAGGCCGAAATCGGCAAAATCCCTTATAAATCAAAAGA
ATAGACCGAGATAGGGT
[37 nt withheld, positions 4638-4674]
AAAGAACGTGGACTCCAACGTCAAAGG
[49 nt withheld, positions 4702-4750]
T
[91 nt withheld, positions 4752-4842]
G
[124 nt withheld, positions 4844-4967]
CAGGTGGCACTTTTCGGGGAAATGTGCGCGGAACCCCTATTTGTTTATTTTTCTAAATACATTCAAATAT
GTATCCGCTCATGAGACAATAACCCTGATAAATGCTTCAATAATATTGAAAAAGGAAGAGTCCTGAGGCG
GAAAGAACCAGCTGTGGAATGTGTGTCAGTTAGGGTGTGGAAAGTCCCCAGGCTCCCCAGCAGGCAGAAG
TATGCAAAGCATGCATCTCAATTAGTCAGCAACCAGGTGTGGAAAGTCCCCAGGCTCCCCAGCAGGCAGA
AGTATGCAAAGCATGCATCTCAATTAGTCAGCAACCATAGTCCCGCCCCTAACTCCGCCCATCCCGCCCC
TAACTCCGCCCAGTTCCGCCCATTCTCCGCCCCATGGCTGACTAATTTTTTTTATTTATGCAGAGGCCGA
GGCCGCCTCGGCCTCTGAGCTATTCCAGAAGTAGTGAGGAGGCTTTTTTGGAGGCCTAGGCTTTTGCAAA
GATCGATCAAGAGACAGGATGAGGATCGTTTCGCATGATTGAACAAGATGGATTGCACGCAGGTTCTCCG
GCCGCTTGGGTGGAGAGGCTATTCGGCTATGACTGGGCACAACAGACAATCGGCTGCTCTGATGCCGCCG
TGTTCCGGCTGTCAGCGCAGGGGCGCCCGGTTCTTTTTGTCAAGACCGACCTGTCCGGTGCCCTGAATGA
ACTGCAAGACGAGGCAGCGCGGCTATCGTGGCTGGCCACGACGGGCGTTCCTTGCGCAGCTGTGCTCGAC
GTTGTCACTGAAGCGGGAAGGGACTGGCTGCTATTGGGCGAAGTGCCGGGGCAGGATCTCCTGTCATCTC
ACCTTGCTCCTGCCGAGAAAGTATCCATCATGGCTGATGCAATGCGGCGGCTGCATACGCTTGATCCGGC
TACCTGCCCATTCGACCACCAAGCGAAACATCGCATCGAGCGAGCACGTACTCGGATGGAAGCCGGTCTT
GTCGATCAGGATGATCTGGACGAAGAGCATCAGGGGCTCGCGCCAGCCGAACTGTTCGCCAGGCTCAAGG
CGAGCATGCCCGACGGCGAGGATCTCGTCGTGACCCATGGCGATGCCTGCTTGCCGAATATCATGGTGGA
AAATGGCCGCTTTTCTGGATTCATCGACTGTGGCCGGCTGGGTGTGGCGGACCGCTATCAGGACATAGCG
TTGGCTACCCGTGATATTGCTGAAGAGCTTGGCGGCGAATGGGCTGACCGCTTCCTCGTGCTTTACGGTA
TCGCCGCTCCCGATTCGCAGCGCATCGCCTTCTATCGCCTTCTTGACGAGTTCTTCTGAGCGGGACTCTG
GGGTTCGAAATGACCGACCAAGCGACGCCCAACCTGCCATCACGAGATTTCGATTCCACCGCCGCCTTCT
ATGAAAGGTTGGGCTTCGGAATCGTTTTCCGGGACGCCGGCTGGATGATCCTCCAGCGCGGGGATCTCAT
GCTGGAGTTCTTCGCCCACCCTAGGGGGAGGCTAACTGAAACACGGAAGGAGACAATACCGGAAGGAACC
CGCGCTATGACGGCAATAAAAAGACAGAATAAAACGCACGGTGTTGGGTCGTTTGTTCATAAACGCGGGG
TTCGGTCCCAGGGCTGGCACTCTGTCGATACCCCACCGAGACCCCATTGGGGCCAATACGCCCGCGTTTC
TTCCTTTTCCCCACCCCACCCCCCAAGTTCGGGTGAAGGCCCAGGGCTCGCAGCCAACGTCGGGGCGGCA
GGCCCTGCCATAGCCTCAGGTTACTCATATATACTTTAGATTGATTTAAAACTTCATTTTTAATTTAAAA
GGATCTAGGTGAAGATCCTTTTTGATAATCTCATGACCAAAATCCCTTAACGTGAGTTTTCGTTCCACTG
AGCGTCAGACCCCGTAGAAAAGATCAAAGGATCTTCTTGAGATCCTTTTTTTCTGCGCGTAATCTGCTGC
TTGCAAACAAAAAAACCACCGCTACCAGCGGTGGTTTGTTTGCCGGATCAAGAGCTACCAACTCTTTTTC
CGAAGGTAACTGGCTTCAGCAGAGCGCAGATACCAAATACTGTTCTTCTAGTGTAGCCGTAGTTAGGCCA
CCACTTCAAGAACTCTGTAGCACCGCCTACATACCTCGCTCTGCTAATCCTGTTACCAGTGGCTGCTGCC
AGTGGCGATAAGTCGTGTCTTACCGGGTTGGACTCAAGACGATAGTTACCGGATAAGGCGCAGCGGTCGG
GCTGAACGGGGGGTTCGTGCACACAGCCCAGCTTGGAGCGAACGACCTACACCGAACTGAGATACCTACA
GCGTGAGCTATGAGAAAGCGCCACGCTTCCCGAAGGGAGAAAGGCGGACAGGTATCCGGTAAGCGGCAGG
GTCGGAACAGGAGAGCGCACGAGGGAGCTTCCAGGGGGAAACGCCTGGTATCTTTATAGTCCTGTCGGGT
TTCGCCACCTCTGACTTGAGCGTCGATTTTTGTGATGCTCGTCAGGGGGGCGGAGCCTATGGAAAAACGC
CAGCAACGCGGCCTTTTTACGGTTCCTGGCCTTTTGCTGGCCTTTTGCTCACATGTTCTTTCCTGCGTTA
TCCCCTGATTCTGTGGATAACCGTATTACCGCCATGCAT
Features (pLannotate 1.2.2; 15 found; start..end, strand, type, name):
     61..364     +  enhancer       CMV enhancer: human cytomegalovirus immediate early enhancer
    365..568     +  promoter       CMV promoter: human cytomegalovirus (CMV) immediate early promoter
    613..1320    +  CDS            mCherry: mCherry is a basic (constitutively fluorescent) red fluorescent protein published in 2004, derived from Discosoma sp.. It is reported to be a very rapidly-maturing monomer with low acid sensitivity.
   1336..4230    +  CDS            RUBCN: RUBIC_HUMAN - Also known as KIAA0226. Experimental evidence at protein level: Swiss-Prot protein existence level 1. Involved in regulation of pathogen-specific host defense of activated macrophages. Following bacterial infection promotes NADH oxidase activity by association with CYBA thereby affecting TLR2 signaling and probably other TLR-NOX pathways. Stabilizes the CYBA:CYBB NADPH oxidase heterodimer, increases its association with TLR2 and its phagosome trafficking to induce antimicrobial burst of ROS and production of inflammatory cytokines (PubMed:22423966). Following fungal or viral infe
   4234..4260    +  misc_feature   MCS (fragment): multiple cloning site
   4277..4361    +  CDS            large T antigen (fragment): large T antigen from SV40 (simian virus 40)
   4384..4505    +  polyA_signal   SV40 poly(A) signal: SV40 polyadenylation signal
   4539..4967    -  rep_origin     f1 ori (sequence partly withheld): f1 bacteriophage origin of replication; arrow indicates direction of (+) strand synthesis
   4994..5098    +  promoter       AmpR promoter: bla
   5100..5457    +  promoter       SV40 promoter: SV40 enhancer and early promoter
   5492..6286    +  CDS            NeoR/KanR: aminoglycoside phosphotransferase from Tn5; aph(3')-II (or nptII); confers resistance to neomycin, kanamycin, and G418 (Geneticin®)
   6307..6459    +  CDS            ble (fragment): BLE_KLEPN - Experimental evidence at protein level: Swiss-Prot protein existence level 1. Binding protein with a strong affinity to the bleomycin family of antibiotics. Binds to CL990; an antimitotic-antibiotic compound. From Klebsiella pneumoniae.
   6518..6565    +  polyA_signal   HSV TK poly(A) signal: herpes simplex virus thymidine kinase polyadenylation signal (Cole and Stacy, 1985)
   6656..6672    -  polyA_signal   bGH poly(A) signal (fragment): bovine growth hormone polyadenylation signal
   6894..7482    +  rep_origin     ori: high-copy-number ColE1/pMB1/pBR322/pUC origin of replication
