>Addgene plasmid #216697 | pmCherryC1-Rubicon | addgene full sequence | sequence record 433169 | Addgene NGS Result
TAGTTATTAATAGTAATCAATTACGGGGTCATTAGTTCATAGCCCATATATGGAGTTCCGCGTTACATAA
CTTACGGTAAATGGCCCGCCTGGCTGACCGCCCAACGACCCCCGCCCATTGACGTCAATAATGACGTATG
TTCCCATAGTAACGCCAATAGGGACTTTCCATTGACGTCAATGGGTGGAGTATTTACGGTAAACTGCCCA
CTTGGCAGTACATCAAGTGTATCATATGCCAAGTACGCCCCCTATTGACGTCAATGACGGTAAATGGCCC
GCCTGGCATTATGCCCAGTACATGACCTTATGGGACTTTCCTACTTGGCAGTACATCTACGTATTAGTCA
TCGCTATTACCATGGTGATGCGGTTTTGGCAGTACATCAATGGGCGTGGATAGCGGTTTGACTCACGGGG
ATTTCCAAGTCTCCACCCCATTGACGTCAATGGGAGTTTGTTTTGGCACCAAAATCAACGGGACTTTCCA
AAATGTCGTAACAACTCCGCCCCATTGACGCAAATGGGCGGTAGGCGTGTACGGTGGGAGGTCTATATAA
GCAGAGCTGGTTTAGTGAACCGTCAGATCCGCTAGCGCTACCGGTCGCCACCATGGTGAGCAAGGGCGAG
GAGGATAACATGGCCATCATCAAGGAGTTCATGCGCTTCAAGGTGCACATGGAGGGCTCCGTGAACGGCC
ACGAGTTCGAGATCGAGGGCGAGGGCGAGGGCCGCCCCTACGAGGGCACCCAGACCGCCAAGCTGAAGGT
GACCAAGGGTGGCCCCCTGCCCTTCGCCTGGGACATCCTGTCCCCTCAGTTCATGTACGGCTCCAAGGCC
TACGTGAAGCACCCCGCCGACATCCCCGACTACTTGAAGCTGTCCTTCCCCGAGGGCTTCAAGTGGGAGC
GCGTGATGAACTTCGAGGACGGCGGCGTGGTGACCGTGACCCAGGACTCCTCCCTGCAGGACGGCGAGTT
CATCTACAAGGTGAAGCTGCGCGGCACCAACTTCCCCTCCGACGGCCCCGTAATGCAGAAGAAGACCATG
GGCTGGGAGGCCTCCTCCGAGCGGATGTACCCCGAGGACGGCGCCCTGAAGGGCGAGATCAAGCAGAGGC
TGAAGCTGAAGGACGGCGGCCACTACGACGCTGAGGTCAAGACCACCTACAAGGCCAAGAAGCCCGTGCA
GCTGCCCGGCGCCTACAACGTCAACATCAAGTTGGACATCACCTCCCACAACGAGGACTACACCATCGTG
GAACAGTACGAACGCGCCGAGGGCCGCCACTCCACCGGCGGCATGGACGAGCTGTACAAGTCCGGACTCA
GATCTGCACCTGTACAGCCTGAACGACCTGACCGCCACCAGAAAGGGAGAGCTGGGACCCAGGCTGGCCG
AACTGACCAGAGCCGGAGCTACCCACGTGGAGAGATGCATGCTGTGTCAGGCCAAGGGATTCATTTGCGA
GTTCTGCCAGAACGAGGACGACATCATCTTCCCCTTCGAGCTGCATAAGTGCAGGACCTGTGAGGAGTGT
AAGGCTTGTTACCACAAAGCCTGCTTCAAGAGCGGCAGCTGTCCTAGGTGCGAGAGACTCCAGGCCAGGA
GGGAAGCCCTGGCCAGACAAAGCCTGGAGAGCTACCTGAGCGACTATGAGGAAGAACCCGCTGAAGCTCT
GGCCCTCGAAGCTGCCGTGCTGGAGGCTACCTGAGTCGACGGTACCGCGGGCCCGGGATCCACCGGATCT
AGATAACTGATCATAATCAGCCATACCACATTTGTAGAGGTTTTACTTGCTTTAAAAAACCTCCCACACC
TCCCCCTGAACCTGAAACATAAAATGAATGCAATTGTTGTTGTTAACTTGTTTATTGCAGCTTATAATGG
TTACAAATAAAGCAATAGCATCACAAATTTCACAAATAAAGCATTTTTTTCACTGCATTCTAGTTGTGGT
TTGTCCAAACTCATCAATGTATCTTAACGCGTAAATTGTAAGCGTTAATATTTTGTTAAAATTCGCGTTA
AATTTTTGTTAAATCAGCTCATTTTTTAACCAATAGGCCGAAATCGGCAAAATCCCTTATAAATCAAAAG
AATAGACCGAGATAGGGT
[37 nt withheld, positions 2119-2155]
AAAGAACGTGGACTCCAACGTCAAAGG
[49 nt withheld, positions 2183-2231]
T
[91 nt withheld, positions 2233-2323]
G
[124 nt withheld, positions 2325-2448]
CAGGTGGCACTTTTCGGGGAAATGTGCGCGGAACCCCTATTTGTTTATTTTTCTAAATACATTCAAATAT
GTATCCGCTCATGAGACAATAACCCTGATAAATGCTTCAATAATATTGAAAAAGGAAGAGTCCTGAGGCG
GAAAGAACCAGCTGTGGAATGTGTGTCAGTTAGGGTGTGGAAAGTCCCCAGGCTCCCCAGCAGGCAGAAG
TATGCAAAGCATGCATCTCAATTAGTCAGCAACCAGGTGTGGAAAGTCCCCAGGCTCCCCAGCAGGCAGA
AGTATGCAAAGCATGCATCTCAATTAGTCAGCAACCATAGTCCCGCCCCTAACTCCGCCCATCCCGCCCC
TAACTCCGCCCAGTTCCGCCCATTCTCCGCCCCATGGCTGACTAATTTTTTTTATTTATGCAGAGGCCGA
GGCCGCCTCGGCCTCTGAGCTATTCCAGAAGTAGTGAGGAGGCTTTTTTGGAGGCCTAGGCTTTTGCAAA
GATCGATCAAGAGACAGGATGAGGATCGTTTCGCATGATTGAACAAGATGGATTGCACGCAGGTTCTCCG
GCCGCTTGGGTGGAGAGGCTATTCGGCTATGACTGGGCACAACAGACAATCGGCTGCTCTGATGCCGCCG
TGTTCCGGCTGTCAGCGCAGGGGCGCCCGGTTCTTTTTGTCAAGACCGACCTGTCCGGTGCCCTGAATGA
ACTGCAAGACGAGGCAGCGCGGCTATCGTGGCTGGCCACGACGGGCGTTCCTTGCGCAGCTGTGCTCGAC
GTTGTCACTGAAGCGGGAAGGGACTGGCTGCTATTGGGCGAAGTGCCGGGGCAGGATCTCCTGTCATCTC
ACCTTGCTCCTGCCGAGAAAGTATCCATCATGGCTGATGCAATGCGGCGGCTGCATACGCTTGATCCGGC
TACCTGCCCATTCGACCACCAAGCGAAACATCGCATCGAGCGAGCACGTACTCGGATGGAAGCCGGTCTT
GTCGATCAGGATGATCTGGACGAAGAGCATCAGGGGCTCGCGCCAGCCGAACTGTTCGCCAGGCTCAAGG
CGAGCATGCCCGACGGCGAGGATCTCGTCGTGACCCATGGCGATGCCTGCTTGCCGAATATCATGGTGGA
AAATGGCCGCTTTTCTGGATTCATCGACTGTGGCCGGCTGGGTGTGGCGGACCGCTATCAGGACATAGCG
TTGGCTACCCGTGATATTGCTGAAGAGCTTGGCGGCGAATGGGCTGACCGCTTCCTCGTGCTTTACGGTA
TCGCCGCTCCCGATTCGCAGCGCATCGCCTTCTATCGCCTTCTTGACGAGTTCTTCTGAGCGGGACTCTG
GGGTTCGAAATGACCGACCAAGCGACGCCCAACCTGCCATCACGAGATTTCGATTCCACCGCCGCCTTCT
ATGAAAGGTTGGGCTTCGGAATCGTTTTCCGGGACGCCGGCTGGATGATCCTCCAGCGCGGGGATCTCAT
GCTGGAGTTCTTCGCCCACCCTAGGGGGAGGCTAACTGAAACACGGAAGGAGACAATACCGGAAGGAACC
CGCGCTATGACGGCAATAAAAAGACAGAATAAAACGCACGGTGTTGGGTCGTTTGTTCATAAACGCGGGG
TTCGGTCCCAGGGCTGGCACTCTGTCGATACCCCACCGAGACCCCATTGGGGCCAATACGCCCGCGTTTC
TTCCTTTTCCCCACCCCACCCCCCAAGTTCGGGTGAAGGCCCAGGGCTCGCAGCCAACGTCGGGGCGGCA
GGCCCTGCCATAGCCTCAGGTTACTCATATATACTTTAGATTGATTTAAAACTTCATTTTTAATTTAAAA
GGATCTAGGTGAAGATCCTTTTTGATAATCTCATGACCAAAATCCCTTAACGTGAGTTTTCGTTCCACTG
AGCGTCAGACCCCGTAGAAAAGATCAAAGGATCTTCTTGAGATCCTTTTTTTCTGCGCGTAATCTGCTGC
TTGCAAACAAAAAAACCACCGCTACCAGCGGTGGTTTGTTTGCCGGATCAAGAGCTACCAACTCTTTTTC
CGAAGGTAACTGGCTTCAGCAGAGCGCAGATACCAAATACTGTTCTTCTAGTGTAGCCGTAGTTAGGCCA
CCACTTCAAGAACTCTGTAGCACCGCCTACATACCTCGCTCTGCTAATCCTGTTACCAGTGGCTGCTGCC
AGTGGCGATAAGTCGTGTCTTACCGGGTTGGACTCAAGACGATAGTTACCGGATAAGGCGCAGCGGTCGG
GCTGAACGGGGGGTTCGTGCACACAGCCCAGCTTGGAGCGAACGACCTACACCGAACTGAGATACCTACA
GCGTGAGCTATGAGAAAGCGCCACGCTTCCCGAAGGGAGAAAGGCGGACAGGTATCCGGTAAGCGGCAGG
GTCGGAACAGGAGAGCGCACGAGGGAGCTTCCAGGGGGAAACGCCTGGTATCTTTATAGTCCTGTCGGGT
TTCGCCACCTCTGACTTGAGCGTCGATTTTTGTGATGCTCGTCAGGGGGGCGGAGCCTATGGAAAAACGC
CAGCAACGCGGCCTTTTTACGGTTCCTGGCCTTTTGCTGGCCTTTTGCTCACATGTTCTTTCCTGCGTTA
TCCCCTGATTCTGTGGATAACCGTATTACCGCCATGCAT
Features (pLannotate 1.2.2; 15 found; start..end, strand, type, name):
     61..364     +  enhancer       CMV enhancer: human cytomegalovirus immediate early enhancer
    365..568     +  promoter       CMV promoter: human cytomegalovirus (CMV) immediate early promoter
    613..1320    +  CDS            mCherry: mCherry is a basic (constitutively fluorescent) red fluorescent protein published in 2004, derived from Discosoma sp.. It is reported to be a very rapidly-maturing monomer with low acid sensitivity.
   1331..1711    +  CDS            RUBCN (fragment): RUBIC_HUMAN - Also known as KIAA0226. Experimental evidence at protein level: Swiss-Prot protein existence level 1. Involved in regulation of pathogen-specific host defense of activated macrophages. Following bacterial infection promotes NADH oxidase activity by association with CYBA thereby affecting TLR2 signaling and probably other TLR-NOX pathways. Stabilizes the CYBA:CYBB NADPH oxidase heterodimer, increases its association with TLR2 and its phagosome trafficking to induce antimicrobial burst of ROS and production of inflammatory cytokines (PubMed:22423966). Following fungal or viral infe
   1714..1741    +  misc_feature   MCS (fragment): multiple cloning site
   1758..1842    +  CDS            large T antigen (fragment): large T antigen from SV40 (simian virus 40)
   1865..1986    +  polyA_signal   SV40 poly(A) signal: SV40 polyadenylation signal
   2020..2448    -  rep_origin     f1 ori (sequence partly withheld): f1 bacteriophage origin of replication; arrow indicates direction of (+) strand synthesis
   2475..2579    +  promoter       AmpR promoter: bla
   2581..2938    +  promoter       SV40 promoter: SV40 enhancer and early promoter
   2973..3767    +  CDS            NeoR/KanR: aminoglycoside phosphotransferase from Tn5; aph(3')-II (or nptII); confers resistance to neomycin, kanamycin, and G418 (Geneticin®)
   3788..3940    +  CDS            ble (fragment): BLE_KLEPN - Experimental evidence at protein level: Swiss-Prot protein existence level 1. Binding protein with a strong affinity to the bleomycin family of antibiotics. Binds to CL990; an antimitotic-antibiotic compound. From Klebsiella pneumoniae.
   3999..4046    +  polyA_signal   HSV TK poly(A) signal: herpes simplex virus thymidine kinase polyadenylation signal (Cole and Stacy, 1985)
   4137..4153    -  polyA_signal   bGH poly(A) signal (fragment): bovine growth hormone polyadenylation signal
   4375..4963    +  rep_origin     ori: high-copy-number ColE1/pMB1/pBR322/pUC origin of replication
