[The description below was written by a language model from this plasmid's Addgene catalogue record and pLannotate feature annotations shown in this document.]
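Description:
pmCherryC1-Rubicon is a mammalian expression plasmid built on the pmCherryC1 backbone for producing human Rubicon (RUBCN, also known as KIAA0226) as a fusion with an N-terminal mCherry tag. Transcription is driven by the human cytomegalovirus immediate early enhancer and promoter. The mCherry open reading frame lies directly upstream of the Rubicon coding sequence, followed by remnants of the multiple cloning site and an SV40 polyadenylation signal. The red fluorescent tag allows the protein's expression and subcellular localisation to be followed in transfected cells. The associated work concerns Rubicon Homology proteins and RAB7A in Parkin-dependent mitophagy, although the record states the purpose only as mammalian expression of Rubicon.

The plasmid is maintained in E. coli at high copy through a ColE1/pUC-type origin and also carries an f1 phage origin. A single Tn5 NeoR/KanR aminoglycoside phosphotransferase gene serves both hosts. A bacterial bla-type promoter gives kanamycin resistance in bacteria, while the adjacent SV40 enhancer/early promoter and HSV TK poly(A) signal allow G418 selection of stably transfected mammalian cells. The short ble, large T antigen and bGH poly(A) fragments in the annotation appear to be backbone remnants rather than functional elements.

The two sequence records for this entry disagree. The depositor's 7,596 nt sequence contains a Rubicon coding region of roughly 2.9 kb, whereas the repository's 5,077 nt sequencing result annotates only a fragment of about 380 nt after mCherry, with an otherwise identical backbone. The record does not explain this difference, so the sequenced material may carry only part of the insert.
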