Addgene plasmid #216697: pmCherryC1-Rubicon
Purpose: Mammalian expression of Rubicon
Depositing lab: James Hurley. Depositing organization: University of California, Berkeley. Publication: A RAB7A phosphoswitch coordinates Rubicon Homology protein regulation of Parkin-dependent mitophagy. Tudorica DA, Basak B, Puerta Cordova AS, Khuu G, Rose K, Lazarou M, Holzbaur ELF, Hurley JH. J Cell Biol. 2024 Jul 1;223(7):e202309015. doi: 10.1083/jcb.202309015. Epub 2024 May 10. PubMed 38728007.
Backbone
  Vector backbone: pmCherryC1
  Vector type: Mammalian Expression
  Selectable markers: Neomycin (select with G418)
Growth in bacteria
  Bacterial resistance: Kanamycin, 50 μg/mL
  Growth temperature: 37°C
  Growth strain: DH5alpha
  Copy number: High Copy
Gene/Insert
  Gene/Insert name: Rubicon
  Species: H. sapiens (human)
  Entrez Gene: RUBCN (a.k.a. KIAA0226, RUBICON, SCAR15)
  Tag / fusion protein: mCherry (N terminal on backbone)
  Cloning method: Restriction Enzyme; 5′ cloning site unknown (unknown if destroyed)
Terms and licenses: Academic/Nonprofit Terms; Industry Terms: Not Available to Industry
How to cite: pmCherryC1-Rubicon was a gift from James Hurley (Addgene plasmid # 216697)
