>Addgene plasmid #216697 | pmCherryC1-Rubicon | depositor partial sequence | sequence record 422701 | mcherry-Rubicon ORF
ATGGTGAGCAAGGGCGAGGAGGATAACATGGCCATCATCAAGGAGTTCATGCGCTTCAAGGTGCACATGG
AGGGCTCCGTGAACGGCCACGAGTTCGAGATCGAGGGCGAGGGCGAGGGCCGCCCCTACGAGGGCACCCA
GACCGCCAAGCTGAAGGTGACCAAGGGTGGCCCCCTGCCCTTCGCCTGGGACATCCTGTCCCCTCAGTTC
ATGTACGGCTCCAAGGCCTACGTGAAGCACCCCGCCGACATCCCCGACTACTTGAAGCTGTCCTTCCCCG
AGGGCTTCAAGTGGGAGCGCGTGATGAACTTCGAGGACGGCGGCGTGGTGACCGTGACCCAGGACTCCTC
CCTGCAGGACGGCGAGTTCATCTACAAGGTGAAGCTGCGCGGCACCAACTTCCCCTCCGACGGCCCCGTA
ATGCAGAAGAAGACCATGGGCTGGGAGGCCTCCTCCGAGCGGATGTACCCCGAGGACGGCGCCCTGAAGG
GCGAGATCAAGCAGAGGCTGAAGCTGAAGGACGGCGGCCACTACGACGCTGAGGTCAAGACCACCTACAA
GGCCAAGAAGCCCGTGCAGCTGCCCGGCGCCTACAACGTCAACATCAAGTTGGACATCACCTCCCACAAC
GAGGACTACACCATCGTGGAACAGTACGAACGCGCCGAGGGCCGCCACTCCACCGGCGGCATGGACGAGC
TGTACAAGTCCGGACTCAGATCTATGAGGCCTGAAGGCGCCGGAATGGAGCTGGGCGGAGGCGAAGAAAG
GCTGCCTGAGGAGAGCAGAAGAGAGCATTGGCAGCTGCTGGGCAACCTGAAAACCACCGTGGAGGGACTG
GTGAGCACCAATAGCCCCAACGTCTGGAGCAAGTACGGCGGCCTGGAGAGGCTGTGCAGGGACATGCAAT
CCATCCTGTATCATGGACTGATCAGGGACCAGGCCTGCAGGAGACAAACCGACTACTGGCAGTTCGTGAA
GGACATCAGGTGGCTCTCCCCCCACTCCGCTCTGCACGTGGAGAAGTTCATTTCCGTCCACGAAAACGAT
CAGAGCTCCGCCGACGGAGCCTCCGAAAGAGCCGTGGCCGAGCTCTGGCTCCAGCATTCCCTCCAGTACC
ACTGCCTGAGCGCTCAGCTGAGACCCCTGCTCGGAGACAGACAGTACATCAGGAAATTCTACACAGACGC
CGCCTTCCTGCTGAGCGACGCCCACGTGACAGCCATGCTCCAGTGCCTCGAAGCTGTGGAACAGAACAAC
CCCAGGCTGCTGGCCCAGATCGACGCTAGCATGTTCGCTAGGAAACACGAGTCCCCCCTCCTGGTGACAA
AGAGCCAGTCCCTGACCGCTCTGCCCAGCAGCACCTACACCCCCCCCAACAGCTACGCTCAGCACAGCTA
CTTCGGCAGCTTTAGCTCCCTGCACCAGTCCGTGCCTAATAATGGCTCCGAAAGGAGGTCCACCTCCTTC
CCTCTGAGCGGACCTCCCAGAAAACCTCAAGAGTCCAGAGGCCACGTGTCCCCCGCTGAAGATCAGACAA
TCCAGGCTCCTCCTGTGAGCGTGTCCGCTCTGGCCAGGGACTCCCCTCTCACACCTAACGAGATGTCCAG
CAGCACACTGACCTCCCCCATCGAGGCTTCCTGGGTGAGCAGCCAAAATGACAGCCCTGGAGACGCTTCC
GAGGGACCCGAGTACCTCGCTATCGGCAACCTCGATCCTAGGGGCAGGACAGCCTCCTGCCAGTCCCACA
GCAGCAATGCTGAATCCAGCAGCAGCAACCTGTTCTCCTCCTCCAGCAGCCAGAAACCTGACTCCGCCGC
TAGCAGCCTGGGAGACCAAGAAGGCGGAGGCGAGAGCCAGCTCTCCTCCGTGCTGAGAAGGAGCTCCTTC
TCCGAGGGCCAGACCCTCACCGTGACATCCGGCGCCAAAAAAAGCCACATCAGAAGCCATTCCGATACCA
GCATCGCCTCCAGGGGAGCCCCCGAAAGCTGTAACGATAAGGCTAAGCTGAGAGGCCCCCTGCCCTACTC
CGGACAGAGCAGCGAGGTCTCCACACCCTCCAGCCTGTACATGGAGTATGAGGGAGGCAGGTATCTCTGT
AGCGGCGAGGGAATGTTCAGAAGACCTTCCGAAGGCCAGAGCCTGATTTCCTATCTCAGCGAGCAGGACT
TCGGAAGCTGCGCCGACCTCGAAAAGGAGAACGCCCACTTTAGCATCAGCGAGTCCCTGATCGCTGCTAT
CGAACTGATGAAATGTAACATGATGTCCCAGTGTCTGGAGGAGGAAGAGGTGGAAGAGGAAGACTCCGAC
AGGGAGATTCAAGAACTGAAGCAGAAGATCAGGCTCAGGAGACAACAGATCAGGACCAAGAATCTCCTGC
CCATGTACCAAGAGGCCGAGCATGGCTCCTTCAGGGTCACCAGCTCCAGCTCCCAATTTTCCAGCAGAGA
TTCCGCCCAACTCAGCGATTCCGGCTCCGCCGATGAGGTCGATGAGTTTGAGATCCAAGATGCCGACATC
AGGAGAAACACCGCTTCCAGCTCCAAGTCCTTTGTGTCCTCCCAAAGCTTTTCCCACTGCTTTCTCCACT
CCACCAGCGCCGAAGCTGTGGCTATGGGCCTGCTGAAGCAGTTCGAAGGCATGCAGCTGCCCGCTGCCAG
CGAGCTGGAATGGCTCGTGCCTGAACACGACGCCCCTCAAAAGCTGCTCCCTATTCCCGATAGCCTGCCT
ATCTCCCCCGACGACGGCCAGCACGCCGACATTTATAAGCTGAGGATCAGGGTGAGAGGCAACCTGGAGT
GGGCTCCTCCCAGGCCCGCACAGATTATCTTTAACGTTCACCCGGCTCCCACACGCAAAATCGCCGTGGC
AAAACAAAATTACCGCTGCGCGGGATGCGGTATCCGTACGGACCCGGATTACATCAAGCGTCTTCGTTAT
TGTGAATACTTGGGCAAGTACTTCTGCCAGTGCTGTCATGAGAATGCTCAAATGGCAATTCCGTCACGCG
TCCTTCGTAAATGGGATTTTAGTAAGTACTATGTATCGAATTTCAGCAAGGATCTTTTAATTAAGATTTG
GAACGATCCCTTATTTAACGTTCAGGATATTAACAGTGCCCTTTACCGCAAGGTAAAGCTGCTTAATCAA
GTTCGTTTACTTCGTGTTCAGCTTTGTCACATGAAGAATATGTTTAAAACTTGTCGCTTGGCGAAAGAAT
TGCTTGACTCGTTTGACACCGTGCCTGGGCATTTAACGGAGGATTTGCACCTGTATTCACTTAATGATTT
AACCGCAACGCGCAAAGGTGAGTTAGGGCCACGTCTGGCGGAATTGACGCGTGCAGGTGCAACCCACGTA
GAGCGCTGTATGTTATGTCAGGCCAAGGGATTTATTTGTGAATTCTGTCAAAATGAAGACGACATTATTT
TTCCATTCGAATTGCATAAATGTCGCACGTGTGAGGAGTGTAAGGCATGTTACCATAAGGCCTGCTTCAA
GAGCGGGAGCTGTCCACGCTGCGAGCGTCTG
